>Addgene plasmid #168721 | pDONR223 HCoV-OC43 NSP16_stop | depositor partial sequence | sequence record 326930 | Inserted CDS with Stop codon
ATGGCTGCATCTGACTGGAAGCCTGGTTATTCTATGCCTGTATTATATAAGTATTTGAATTCTCCAATGG
AAAGAGTTAGTCTCTGGAATTATGGGAAGCCAGTTACTTTGCCTACAGGCTGTATGATGAATGTTGCTAA
GTATACTCAGTTATGTCAATATCTGAATACTACAACATTAGCTGTACCTGTTAATATGCGAGTTTTGCAT
TTAGGTGCAGGTTCAGAAAAAGGAGTAGCACCGGGTTCTGCAGTTCTTAGGCAGTGGTTGCCTGCTGGTA
CTATTCTTGTAGATAACGATTTATACCCATTTGTTAGTGACAGTGTCGCTACATATTTTGGGGATTGTAT
AACTTTACCCTTTGATTGTCAATGGGATTTGATAATTTCTGATATGTATGACCCTATTACTAAGAACATA
GGGGAGTACAATGTGAGTAAAGATGGTTTCTTTACATACATTTGTCATATGATTCGAGACAAGTTAGCTC
TGGGTGGCAGTGTTGCTATAAAAATAACAGAGTTTTCTTGGAATGCAGAATTATATAAGTTAATGGGGTA
TTTTGCATTTTGGACTGTGTTTTGCACAAATGCAAATGCTTCTTCTAGTGAAGGATTTTTAATTGGCATA
AATTATTTGTGTAAGCCCAAGGTTGAGATAGATGGAAATGTTATGCATGCCAATTATTTGTTTTGGAGAA
ATTCCACAGTTTGGAACGGGGGTGCTTATAGCCTGTTTGATATGGCTAAATTCCCGCTTAAGTTGGCTGG
TACTGCCGTAATAAATTTAAGAGCAGACCAGATTAATGATATGGTTTATTCCCTTCTTGAAAAGGGTAAA
CTACTTATTAGAGATACAAATAAAGAAGTTTTCGTTGGTGACAGTTTGGTTAATGTAATCTAA
