[The description below was written by a language model from this plasmid's Addgene catalogue record.]
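Description:
pDONR223 HCoV-OC43 NSP16_stop is a Gateway Entry clone built on the pDONR223 donor backbone, carrying the coding sequence for non-structural protein 16 (NSP16) of human coronavirus OC43. The 897 bp insert corresponds to the NSP16 portion of the viral ORF1ab polyprotein gene and was introduced by Gateway recombination cloning. The plasmid is propagated in standard E. coli cloning strains under spectinomycin selection. The record lists its copy number as unknown and does not provide a feature table, so the origin of replication and exact element layout are not documented here. M13 forward and reverse primer sites flank the insert for sequence verification.

As an Entry vector, the construct is not itself an expression plasmid, and the record states no promoter driving the insert. In an Entry clone the open reading frame normally sits between attL recombination sites, which allow it to be moved by an LR reaction into any compatible Destination vector. The Destination vector then supplies the promoter, tags and host-specific elements. The "_stop" suffix indicates that this version of the ORF retains a stop codon. That makes it suited to native (untagged) or N-terminally tagged expression, whereas C-terminal fusions require an open-ended clone without a stop codon.

The plasmid belongs to a collection of human coronavirus protein-coding sequences assembled as a flexible, multipurpose Gateway resource. It lets researchers shuttle individual viral ORFs into the assay or expression system of their choice.
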