Addgene plasmid #168721: pDONR223 HCoV-OC43 NSP16_stop
Purpose: Gateway-compatible Entry vector
Depositing lab: Fritz Roth. Depositing organization: Sinai Health System. Publication: A resource of human coronavirus protein-coding sequences in a flexible, multipurpose Gateway Entry clone collection. Weller B, Lin CW, Pogoutse O, Sauer M, Marin-de la Rosa N, Strobel A, Young V, Knapp JJ, Rayhan A, Falter C, Kim DK, Roth FP, Falter-Braun P. G3 (Bethesda). 2023 Jul 5;13(7):jkad105. doi: 10.1093/g3journal/jkad105. PubMed 37267226.
Backbone
  Vector backbone: pDONR223
  Backbone manufacturer: Rual et al, Genome Res. 14:2128-2135, 2004.
  Backbone size w/o insert (bp): 5005
  Vector type: Other
Growth in bacteria
  Bacterial resistance: Spectinomycin, 50 μg/mL
  Growth temperature: 37°C
  Growth strain: DH5alpha
  Copy number: Unknown
Gene/Insert
  Gene/Insert name: NSP16
  Species: Other
  Insert size (bp): 897
  Entrez Gene: ORF1ab (a.k.a. EYW02_gp1)
  Cloning method: Gateway Cloning
  Sequencing primers: 5′ m13-For; 3′ m13-Rev
Resource information
  A portion of this plasmid was derived from a plasmid made by: Falter-Braun Lab
Terms and licenses: Academic/Nonprofit Terms; Industry Terms
How to cite: pDONR223 HCoV-OC43 NSP16_stop was a gift from Fritz Roth (Addgene plasmid # 168721 ; http://n2t.net/addgene:168721 ; RRID:Addgene_168721)
